>Addgene plasmid #246103 | PEYFP-C1-PHF13∆PEST1 | addgene full sequence | sequence record 492697 | Addgene NGS Result
TAGTTATTAATAGTAATCAATTACGGGGTCATTAGTTCATAGCCCATATATGGAGTTCCGCGTTACATAA
CTTACGGTAAATGGCCCGCCTGGCTGACCGCCCAACGACCCCCGCCCATTGACGTCAATAATGACGTATG
TTCCCATAGTAACGCCAATAGGGACTTTCCATTGACGTCAATGGGTGGAGTATTTACGGTAAACTGCCCA
CTTGGCAGTACATCAAGTGTATCATATGCCAAGTACGCCCCCTATTGACGTCAATGACGGTAAATGGCCC
GCCTGGCATTATGCCCAGTACATGACCTTATGGGACTTTCCTACTTGGCAGTACATCTACGTATTAGTCA
TCGCTATTACCATGGTGATGCGGTTTTGGCAGTACATCAATGGGCGTGGATAGCGGTTTGACTCACGGGG
ATTTCCAAGTCTCCACCCCATTGACGTCAATGGGAGTTTGTTTTGGCACCAAAATCAACGGGACTTTCCA
AAATGTCGTAACAACTCCGCCCCATTGACGCAAATGGGCGGTAGGCGTGTACGGTGGGAGGTCTATATAA
GCAGAGCTGGTTTAGTGAACCGTCAGATCCGCTAGCGCTACCGGTCGCCACCATGGTGAGCAAGGGCGAG
GAGCTGTTCACCGGGGTGGTGCCCATCCTGGTCGAGCTGGACGGCGACGTAAACGGCCACAAGTTCAGCG
TGTCCGGCGAGGGCGAGGGCGATGCCACCTACGGCAAGCTGACCCTGAAGTTCATCTGCACCACCGGCAA
GCTGCCCGTGCCCTGGCCCACCCTCGTGACCACCTTCGGCTACGGCCTGCAGTGCTTCGCCCGCTACCCC
GACCACATGAAGCAGCACGACTTCTTCAAGTCCGCCATGCCCGAAGGCTACGTCCAGGAGCGCACCATCT
TCTTCAAGGACGACGGCAACTACAAGACCCGCGCCGAGGTGAAGTTCGAGGGCGACACCCTGGTGAACCG
CATCGAGCTGAAGGGCATCGACTTCAAGGAGGACGGCAACATCCTGGGGCACAAGCTGGAGTACAACTAC
AACAGCCACAACGTCTATATCATGGCCGACAAGCAGAAGAACGGCATCAAGGTGAACTTCAAGATCCGCC
ACAACATCGAGGACGGCAGCGTGCAGCTCGCCGACCACTACCAGCAGAACACCCCCATCGGCGACGGCCC
CGTGCTGCTGCCCGACAACCACTACCTGAGCTACCAGTCCAAGCTGAGCAAAGACCCCAACGAGAAGCGC
GATCACATGGTCCTGCTGGAGTTCGTGACCGCCGCCGGGATCACTCTCGGCATGGACGAGCTGTACAAGT
CCGGACTCAGATCTCGAGCTCAAGCTTTCATGGACTCTGACTCTTGCGCCGCCGCCTTCCACCCGGAGGA
ATACTCCCCCAGTTGCAAGAGGCGCAGGACCGTGGAAGACTTCAACAAATTCTGCACCTTTGTCTTGGCC
TATGCTGGCTACATCCCTTATCCGAAGGAGGAACTCCCTTTACGCTGCTTTAGCCACCTGCAGCCTACTC
TCTTGCAGCGAGCCAAGCCCAGTAACTTCCTGCTGGACAGAAAGAAAACGGACAAGCTGAAGAAGAAGAA
GAAGAGGAAGCGCAGGGACAGTGATGCGCCTGGGAAAGAGGGGTACAGGGGGGGCTTGCTGAAGCTGGAA
GCCGCTGACCCCTACGTGGAGACCCCCACGAGTCCCACCTTGCAGGATATCCCCCAGGCTCCCAGCGACC
CCTGCTCGGGCTGGGACTCCGATACTCCCTCGAGTGGATCTTGTGCCACTGTGTCACCTGATCAGGTCAA
AGAAATAAAAACTGAAGGCAAACGGACTATCGTCCGGCAGGGAAAGCAGGTGGTGTTCCGAGATGAGGAC
AGCACTGGCAATGATGAGGACATCATGGTGGACTCAGATGACGATTCCTGGGACCTCGTGACCTGCTTCT
GCATGAAGCCATTTGCCGGCCGCCCCATGATCGAGTGTAATGAGTGCCACACCTGGATTCACCTGTCCTG
TGCGAAAATCCGGAAATCCAATGTTCCAGAAGTGTTTGTCTGCCAAAAGTGCCGGGACTCCAAGTTTGAC
ATCCGCCGTTCCAACCGCTCGCGGACGGGCTCCCGGAAGCTGTTCCTGGACTGACCGGATCCACCGGATC
TAGATAACTGATCATAATCAGCCATACCACATTTGTAGAGGTTTTACTTGCTTTAAAAAACCTCCCACAC
CTCCCCCTGAACCTGAAACATAAAATGAATGCAATTGTTGTTGTTAACTTGTTTATTGCAGCTTATAATG
GTTACAAATAAAGCAATAGCATCACAAATTTCACAAATAAAGCATTTTTTTCACTGCATTCTAGTTGTGG
TTTGTCCAAACTCATCAATGTATCTTAAGGCGTAAATTGTAAGCGTTAATATTTTGTTAAAATTCGCGTT
AAATTTTTGTTAAATCAGCTCATTTTTTAACCAATAGGCCGAAATCGGCAAAATCCCTTATAAATCAAAA
GAATAGACCGAGATAGGGT
[37 nt withheld, positions 2540-2576]
AAAGAACGTGGACTCCAACGTCAAAGG
[49 nt withheld, positions 2604-2652]
T
[91 nt withheld, positions 2654-2744]
G
[124 nt withheld, positions 2746-2869]
CAGGTGGCACTTTTCGGGGAAATGTGCGCGGAACCCCTATTTGTTTATTTTTCTAAATACATTCAAATAT
GTATCCGCTCATGAGACAATAACCCTGATAAATGCTTCAATAATATTGAAAAAGGAAGAGTCCTGAGGCG
GAAAGAACCAGCTGTGGAATGTGTGTCAGTTAGGGTGTGGAAAGTCCCCAGGCTCCCCAGCAGGCAGAAG
TATGCAAAGCATGCATCTCAATTAGTCAGCAACCAGGTGTGGAAAGTCCCCAGGCTCCCCAGCAGGCAGA
AGTATGCAAAGCATGCATCTCAATTAGTCAGCAACCATAGTCCCGCCCCTAACTCCGCCCAGTTCCGCCC
ATTCTCCGCCCCATGGCTGACTAATTTTTTTTATTTATGCAGAGGCCGAGGCCGCCTCGGCCTCTGAGCT
ATTCCAGAAGTAGTGAGGAGGCTTTTTTGGAGGCCTAGGCTTTTGCAAAGATCGATCAAGAGACAGGATG
AGGATCGTTTCGCATGATTGAACAAGATGGATTGCACGCAGGTTCTCCGGCCGCTTGGGTGGAGAGGCTA
TTCGGCTATGACTGGGCACAACAGACAATCGGCTGCTCTGATGCCGCCGTGTTCCGGCTGTCAGCGCAGG
GGCGCCCGGTTCTTTTTGTCAAGACCGACCTGTCCGGTGCCCTGAATGAACTGCAAGACGAGGCAGCGCG
GCTATCGTGGCTGGCCACGACGGGCGTTCCTTGCGCAGCTGTGCTCGACGTTGTCACTGAAGCGGGAAGG
GACTGGCTGCTATTGGGCGAAGTGCCGGGGCAGGATCTCCTGTCATCTCACCTTGCTCCTGCCGAGAAAG
TATCCATCATGGCTGATGCAATGCGGCGGCTGCATACGCTTGATCCGGCTACCTGCCCATTCGACCACCA
AGCGAAACATCGCATCGAGCGAGCACGTACTCGGATGGAAGCCGGTCTTGTCGATCAGGATGATCTGGAC
GAAGAGCATCAGGGGCTCGCGCCAGCCGAACTGTTCGCCAGGCTCAAGGCGAGCATGCCCGACGGCGAGG
ATCTCGTCGTGACCCATGGCGATGCCTGCTTGCCGAATATCATGGTGGAAAATGGCCGCTTTTCTGGATT
CATCGACTGTGGCCGGCTGGGTGTGGCGGACCGCTATCAGGACATAGCGTTGGCTACCCGTGATATTGCT
GAAGAGCTTGGCGGCGAATGGGCTGACCGCTTCCTCGTGCTTTACGGTATCGCCGCTCCCGATTCGCAGC
GCATCGCCTTCTATCGCCTTCTTGACGAGTTCTTCTGAGCGGGACTCTGGGGTTCGAAATGACCGACCAA
GCGACGCCCAACCTGCCATCACGAGATTTCGATTCCACCGCCGCCTTCTATGAAAGGTTGGGCTTCGGAA
TCGTTTTCCGGGACGCCGGCTGGATGATCCTCCAGCGCGGGGATCTCATGCTGGAGTTCTTCGCCCACCC
TAGGGGGAGGCTAACTGAAACACGGAAGGAGACAATACCGGAAGGAACCCGCGCTATGACGGCAATAAAA
AGACAGAATAAAACGCACGGTGTTGGGTCGTTTGTTCATAAACGCGGGGTTCGGTCCCAGGGCTGGCACT
CTGTCGATACCCCACCGAGACCCCATTGGGGCCAATACGCCCGCGTTTCTTCCTTTTCCCCACCCCACCC
CCCAAGTTCGGGTGAAGGCCCAGGGCTCGCAGCCAACGTCGGGGCGGCAGGCCCTGCCATAGCCTCAGGT
TACTCATATATACTTTAGATTGATTTAAAACTTCATTTTTAATTTAAAAGGATCTAGGTGAAGATCCTTT
TTGATAATCTCATGACCAAAATCCCTTAACGTGAGTTTTCGTTCCACTGAGCGTCAGACCCCGTAGAAAA
GATCAAAGGATCTTCTTGAGATCCTTTTTTTCTGCGCGTAATCTGCTGCTTGCAAACAAAAAAACCACCG
CTACCAGCGGTGGTTTGTTTGCCGGATCAAGAGCTACCAACTCTTTTTCCGAAGGTAACTGGCTTCAGCA
GAGCGCAGATACCAAATACTGTTCTTCTAGTGTAGCCGTAGTTAGGCCACCACTTCAAGAACTCTGTATC
ACCGCCTACATACCTCGCTCTGCTAATCCTGTTACCAGTGGCTGCTGCCAGTGGCGATAAGTCGTGTCTT
ACCGGGTTGGACTCAAGACGATAGTTACCGGATAAGGCGCAGCGGTCGGGCTGAACGGGGGGTTCGTGCA
CACAGCCCAGCTTGGAGCGAACGACCTACACCGAACTGAGATACCTACAGCGTGAGCTATGAGAAAGCGC
CACGCTTCCCGAAGGGAGAAAGGCGGACAGGTATCCGGTAAGCGGCAGGGTCGGAACAGGAGAGCGCACG
AGGGAGCTTCCAGGGGGAAACGCCTGGTATCTTTATAGTCCTGTCGGGTTTCGCCACCTCTGACTTGAGC
GTCGATTTTTGTGATGCTCGTCAGGGGGGCGGAGCCTATGGAAAAACGCCAGCAACGCGGCCTTTTTACG
GTTCCTGGCCTTTTGCTGGCCTTTTGCTCACATGTTCTTTCCTGCGTTATCCCCTGATTCTGTGGATAAC
CGTATTACCGCCATGCAT
Features (pLannotate 1.2.2; 17 found; start..end, strand, type, name):
     61..364     +  enhancer       CMV enhancer: human cytomegalovirus immediate early enhancer
    365..568     +  promoter       CMV promoter: human cytomegalovirus (CMV) immediate early promoter
    613..1329    +  CDS            mEYFP: mEYFP is a basic (constitutively fluorescent) yellow fluorescent protein published in 2002, derived from Aequorea victoria. It is reported to be a very rapidly-maturing monomer.
   1330..1357    +  misc_feature   MCS (fragment): multiple cloning site
   1360..2151    +  CDS            PHF13 (fragment): PHF13_HUMAN - Experimental evidence at protein level: Swiss-Prot protein existence level 1. Modulates chromatin structure. Required for normal chromosome condensation during the early stages of mitosis. Required for normal chromosome separation during mitosis. From Homo sapiens (Human).
   2179..2263    +  CDS            large T antigen (fragment): large T antigen from SV40 (simian virus 40)
   2286..2407    +  polyA_signal   SV40 poly(A) signal: SV40 polyadenylation signal
   2441..2869    -  rep_origin     f1 ori (sequence partly withheld): f1 bacteriophage origin of replication; arrow indicates direction of (+) strand synthesis
   2896..3000    +  promoter       AmpR promoter: bla
   3043..3114    +  promoter       SV40 promoter (fragment): SV40 enhancer and early promoter
   3115..3186    +  promoter       SV40 promoter (fragment): SV40 enhancer and early promoter
   3190..3324    +  rep_origin     SV40 ori: SV40 origin of replication
   3373..4167    +  CDS            NeoR/KanR: aminoglycoside phosphotransferase from Tn5; aph(3')-II (or nptII); confers resistance to neomycin, kanamycin, and G418 (Geneticin®)
   4188..4340    +  CDS            ble (fragment): BLE_KLEPN - Experimental evidence at protein level: Swiss-Prot protein existence level 1. Binding protein with a strong affinity to the bleomycin family of antibiotics. Binds to CL990; an antimitotic-antibiotic compound. From Klebsiella pneumoniae.
   4399..4446    +  polyA_signal   HSV TK poly(A) signal: herpes simplex virus thymidine kinase polyadenylation signal (Cole and Stacy, 1985)
   4537..4553    -  polyA_signal   bGH poly(A) signal (fragment): bovine growth hormone polyadenylation signal
   4775..5363    +  rep_origin     ori: high-copy-number ColE1/pMB1/pBR322/pUC origin of replication
