[The description below was written by a language model from this plasmid's Addgene catalogue record and pLannotate feature annotations shown in this document.]
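Description:
PEYFP-C1-PHF13∆PEST1 is a mammalian expression plasmid of about 5.5 kb built on the pEYFP_C1_A206K backbone, a C1-type fluorescent fusion vector in which the A206K substitution makes the yellow fluorescent protein monomeric (mEYFP). It is propagated in E. coli through a high-copy ColE1/pUC-type origin and selected with kanamycin. The single NeoR/KanR (Tn5 aminoglycoside phosphotransferase) gene sits downstream of both a bacterial bla-type promoter and the SV40 early promoter/origin and is terminated by an HSV TK polyadenylation signal, so the same marker can also give G418 resistance in mammalian cells. An f1 origin is present as well. The short annotated fragments of ble, SV40 large T antigen and bGH poly(A) appear to be partial sequence matches in the backbone rather than functional elements.

The expression cassette is driven by the human CMV immediate-early enhancer and promoter. It encodes mEYFP followed by a residual stretch of the multiple cloning site and then the human PHF13 (also known as PHF5 or SPOC1) coding sequence, placing the fluorescent tag at the N terminus of the insert; the SV40 poly(A) signal ends the transcript. The roughly 795 bp insert carries a deletion of the PEST1 region, amino acids 52 to 87. The record notes restriction enzyme cloning but does not specify the sites used.

PHF13 is annotated as a modulator of chromatin structure needed for normal chromosome condensation and separation in mitosis. This construct allows the PEST1-deleted protein to be expressed and visualised in mammalian cells, and it was deposited with a study of how PHF13 oligomerization affects its chromatin affinity and function.
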