Addgene plasmid #246103: PEYFP-C1-PHF13∆PEST1
Purpose: Expression of human PHF13 with PEST1 deletion fused to mEYFP in mammalian cells
Depositing lab: Sarah Kinkley. Depositing organization: Max Planck Institute for Molecular Genetics. Publication: Differential oligomerization regulates PHF13 chromatin affinity and function. Rossi F, Magalhaes AP, Buschow R, Schubert T, Glaser L, Fontana A, Mai J, Staege H, Grimme A, Will H, Schriener S, Hnisz D, Vingron M, Chiariello AM, Kinkley S. Nucleic Acids Res. 2025 Jun 20;53(12):gkaf572. doi: 10.1093/nar/gkaf572. PubMed 40598901.
Backbone
  Vector backbone: pEYFP_C1_A206K
  Vector type: Mammalian Expression
Growth in bacteria
  Bacterial resistance: Kanamycin, 50 μg/mL
  Growth temperature: 37°C
  Growth strain: DH5alpha
  Copy number: High Copy
Gene/Insert
  Gene/Insert name: PHF13∆PEST1
  Species: H. sapiens (human)
  Insert size (bp): 795
  Mutation: del PEST1 ( del aa 52 - 87 )
  Entrez Gene: PHF13 (a.k.a. PHF5, SPOC1)
  Tag / fusion protein: mEYFP (N terminal on insert)
  Cloning method: Restriction Enzyme; 5′ cloning site Unspecified (unknown if destroyed)
  Sequencing primers: 5′ GATCACATGGTCCTGCTG; 3′ TTTAAAGCAAGTAAAACCTC
Terms and licenses: Academic/Nonprofit Terms; Industry Terms: Not Available to Industry
How to cite: PEYFP-C1-PHF13∆PEST1 was a gift from Sarah Kinkley (Addgene plasmid # 246103 ; http://n2t.net/addgene:246103 ; RRID:Addgene_246103)
