>Addgene plasmid #246103 | PEYFP-C1-PHF13∆PEST1 | depositor partial sequence | sequence record 483955 | Insert FWD
GCGGGATCCTCTCGGCATGGACGAGCTGTACAAGTCCGGACTCAGATCTCGAGCTCAAGCTTTCATGGAC
TCTGACTCTTGCGCCGCCGCCTTCCACCCGGAGGAATACTCCCCCAGTTGCAAGAGGCGCAGGACCGTGG
AAGACTTCAACAAATTCTGCACCTTTGTCTTGGCCTATGCTGGCTACATCCCTTATCCGAAGGAGGAACT
CCCTTTACGCTGCTTTAGCCACCTGCAGCCTACTCTCTTGCAGCGAGCCAAGCCCAGTAACTTCCTGCTG
GACAGAAAGAAAACGGACAAGCTGAAGAAGAAGAAGAAGAGGAAGCGCAGGGACAGTGATGCGCCTGGGA
AAGAGGGGTACAGGGGGGGCTTGCTGAAGCTGGAAGCCGCTGACCCCTACGTGGAGACCCCCACGAGTCC
CACCTTGCAGGATATCCCCCAGGCTCCCAGCGACCCCTGCTCGGGCTGGGACTCCGATACTCCCTCGAGT
GGATCTTGTGCCACTGTGTCACCTGATCAGGTCAAAGAAATAAAAACTGAAGGCAAACGGACTATCGTCC
GGCAGGGAAAGCAGGTGGTGTTCCGAGATGAGGACAGCACTGGCAATGATGAGGACATCATGGTGGACTC
AGATGACGATTCCTGGGACCTCGTGACCTGCTTCTGCATGAAGCCATTTGCCGGCCGCCCCATGATCGAG
TGTAATGAGTGCCACACCTGGATTCACCTGTCCTGTGCGAAAATCCGGAAATCCAATGTTCCAGAAGTGT
TTGTCTGCCAAAAGTGCCGGGACTCCAAGTTTGACATCCGCCGTTCCAACCGCTCGCGGACGGGCTCCCG
GAAGCTGTTCCTGGACTGACCGGATCCACCGGATCTAGATAACTGATCATAATCAGCCATACCACATTTG
TAGAGGTTTTACTTGCTTTAAAAAACCTCCCACACCTCCCCCTGAACCTGAAACATAAAATGAATGCAAT
TGTTGTTGTTAACTTGTTTATTGCAGCTTATAATGGTTACAAATAAAGCAATAGCATCACAAATTTCACA
AATAAAGCATTTTTTTCACTGCATTCTAGTTG
